Addgene plasmid #183901: pLIX403_Capture1_APOBEC_HA_P2A_mRuby
Purpose: (Empty Backbone) Inducible lentiviral expression, TRE-gateway-APOBEC-HA-P2A-mRuby; PGK-puro-2A-rtTA
Depositing lab: Eugene Yeo. Depositing organization: University of California, San Diego (UCSD). Publication: Robust single-cell discovery of RNA targets of RNA-binding proteins and ribosomes. Brannan KW, Chaim IA, Marina RJ, Yee BA, Kofman ER, Lorenz DA, Jagannatha P, Dong KD, Madrigal AA, Underwood JG, Yeo GW. Nat Methods. 2021 May;18(5):507-519. doi: 10.1038/s41592-021-01128-0. Epub 2021 May 7. PubMed 33963355.
Backbone
  Vector backbone: pLIX_403 (Addgene 41395)
  Backbone manufacturer: Root Lab, Addgene
  Backbone size (bp): 9396
  Modifications to backbone: pLIX403 inducible lentiviral expression vector adapted from pLIX_403 (deposited by D. Root; Addgene plasmid no. 41395) to contain TRE-gateway-APOBEC-Capture1-HA-P2A-mRuby with PGK-puro-T2A-rtTA downstream of mRuby.
  Vector type: Mammalian Expression, Lentiviral ; Gateway Destination vector, Doxycycline inducible
  Promoter: TRE promoter, Tet ON
  Selectable markers: Puromycin
  Tag / fusion protein: Capture1_APOBEC_HA_P2A_mRuby (C terminal on backbone)
Growth in bacteria
  Bacterial resistance: Chloramphenicol and Ampicillin, 25 & 100 μg/mL
  Growth temperature: 37°C
  Growth strain: ccdB Survival
  Copy number: Unknown
Gene/Insert
  Cloning method: Gibson Cloning
  Sequencing primers: 5′ LNCX; 3′ O.PGK1b-R
Terms and licenses: Academic/Nonprofit Terms; Industry Terms: Not Available to Industry
How to cite: pLIX403_Capture1_APOBEC_HA_P2A_mRuby was a gift from Eugene Yeo (Addgene plasmid # 183901 ; http://n2t.net/addgene:183901 ; RRID:Addgene_183901)
