[The description below was written by a language model from this plasmid's Addgene catalogue record and pLannotate feature annotations shown in this document.]
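Description:
pLIX403_Capture1_APOBEC_HA_P2A_mRuby is a doxycycline-inducible, third-generation-style lentiviral Gateway destination vector adapted from pLIX_403 and supplied as an empty backbone. The viral portion comprises an RSV promoter driving a truncated HIV-1 5' LTR, the Ψ packaging signal, RRE, cPPT/CTS, a WPRE and a self-inactivating ΔU3 3' LTR, followed by an SV40 poly(A) signal and SV40 ori. In bacteria it replicates from a high-copy ColE1/pUC origin and carries AmpR. The Gateway cassette adds chloramphenicol resistance and the ccdB toxin gene, so the unrecombined plasmid must be kept in a ccdB-tolerant strain under dual chloramphenicol and ampicillin selection.

Downstream of a tight TRE (Tet-On) promoter sits the attR1–CmR–ccdB–attR2 cassette, which an LR reaction replaces with an open reading frame from an entry clone. That ORF then becomes fused at its C terminus to rat APOBEC1, a cytidine deaminase. According to the record, APOBEC1 is followed by a Capture1 sequence, an HA tag and a P2A-linked mRuby reporter (annotated as mRuby3), so red fluorescence marks cells expressing the fusion without being attached to it. The feature table does not separately annotate the HA, Capture1 or 2A elements, and it flags a short His-tag-like fragment after mRuby. A human PGK promoter constitutively drives puromycin resistance linked through a 2A peptide to the reverse tetracycline transactivator (rtTA3 type), which makes this an all-in-one system for selecting transduced mammalian cells and inducing expression. The associated publication concerns single-cell discovery of the RNA targets of RNA-binding proteins and ribosomes, consistent with fusing such proteins to APOBEC so that bound transcripts are marked by C-to-U editing.
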