Features (pLannotate 1.2.2; 35 found; start..end, strand, type, name):
     41..158     +  misc_feature   cPPT/CTS: central polypurine tract and central termination sequence of HIV-1
    212..526     +  promoter       tight TRE promoter: Tet-responsive promoter PTight, consisting of seven tet operator sequences followed by the minimal CMV promoter
    547..671     +  protein_bind   attR1: mutant version of attR; recombination site for the Gateway® LR reaction LR Clonase™
    696..726     +  promoter       lac UV5 promoter: E. coli lac promoter with an "up" mutation
    750..779     +  promoter       cat promoter (fragment): promoter of the E. coli cat gene encoding chloramphenicol acetyltransferase
    780..1439    +  CDS            CmR: chloramphenicol acetyltransferase; cat; confers resistance to chloramphenicol
   1618..1776    +  CDS            ccdA (fragment): CCDA_ECO57 - Also known as H, letA. Experimental evidence at protein level: Swiss-Prot protein existence level 1. Antitoxin component of a type II toxin-antitoxin (TA) system which inhibits the post-segregational killing (PSK) of plasmid-free cells, also referred to as a plasmid addiction system. Binds to and blocks the activity of CcdB; will also remove bound CcdB protein from the CcdB-GyrA complex by forming a CcdA-CcdB complex, a process termed rejuvenation. Functions as a transcriptional corepressor for the ccdAB operon, repression also requires CcdB (By similarity). From Escherichia coli
   1781..2083    +  CDS            ccdB: CCDB_ECOLI - Also known as G, letB, letD. Experimental evidence at protein level: Swiss-Prot protein existence level 1. Toxic component of a type II toxin-antitoxin (TA) system, functioning in plasmid maintainence. Responsible for the post- segregational killing (PSK) of plasmid-free cells, also referred to as a plasmid addiction system. Half-life of over 2 hours. Cell killing by CcdB is accompanied by filamentation, defects in chromosome and plasmid segregation, defects in cell division, formation of anucleate cells, decreased DNA synthesis and plasmid loss. Interferes with the activity of DN
   2127..2251    -  protein_bind   attR2: mutant version of attR; recombination site for the Gateway® LR reaction LR Clonase™
   2280..2966    +  CDS            Apobec1: ABEC1_RAT - Experimental evidence at protein level: Swiss-Prot protein existence level 1. Catalytic component of the apolipoprotein B mRNA editing enzyme complex which is responsible for the postranscriptional editing of a CAA codon for Gln to a UAA codon for stop in the APOB mRNA. May also play a role in the epigenetic regulation of gene expression by participating in DNA demethylation. From Rattus norvegicus (Rat).
   3059..3767    +  CDS            mRuby3 (fragment): monomeric red fluorescent protein derived from mRuby2, with improved brightness and photostability (Bajar et al., 2016)
   3777..3795    +  CDS            9xHis (fragment): 9xHis affinity tag
   3805..4315    +  promoter       hPGK promoter: human phosphoglycerate kinase 1 promoter
   4325..4921    +  CDS            PuroR (fragment): puromycin N-acetyltransferase; pac from Streptomyces; confers resistance to puromycin
   4976..5673    +  CDS            rtTA3 (fragment): reverse tetracycline transactivator 3 activates expression from Tet-responsive promoters in the presence of doxycycline
   5603..5713    +  CDS            VP48: 3 tandem repeats of the minimal activation domain of herpes simplex virus VP16 (Cheng et al., 2013)
   5749..6297    +  misc_feature   WPRE (fragment): woodchuck hepatitis virus posttranscriptional regulatory element
   6323..6394    +  CDS            nef (fragment): NEF_HV1Z2 - Experimental evidence at protein level: Swiss-Prot protein existence level 1. Extracellular Nef protein targets CD4(+) T-lymphocytes for apoptosis by interacting with CXCR4 surface receptors. From Human immunodeficiency virus type 1 group M subtype D (isolate Z2/CDC-Z34) (HIV-1).
   6396..6629    +  LTR            3' LTR (ΔU3): self-inactivating 3' long terminal repeat (LTR) from HIV-1
   6701..6822    +  polyA_signal   SV40 poly(A) signal: SV40 polyadenylation signal
   6862..6997    +  rep_origin     SV40 ori: SV40 origin of replication
   7005..7068    +  promoter       AmpR promoter: bla
   7069..7929    +  CDS            AmpR: β-lactamase; bla; confers resistance to ampicillin, carbenicillin, and related antibiotics
   8100..8688    +  rep_origin     ori: high-copy-number ColE1/pMB1/pBR322/pUC origin of replication
   8871..8963    +  CDS            lacI (fragment): lac repressor; lacI; The lac repressor binds to the lac operator to inhibit transcription in E. coli. This inhibition can be relieved by adding lactose or isopropyl-β-D-thiogalactopyranoside (IPTG).
   8976..8997    +  protein_bind   CAP binding site: CAP binding activates transcription in the presence of cAMP. E. coli catabolite activator protein
   9012..9042    +  promoter       lac promoter: promoter for the E. coli lac operon
   9046..9068    +  protein_bind   lac operator (fragment): The lac repressor binds to the lac operator to inhibit transcription in E. coli. This inhibition can be relieved by adding lactose or isopropyl-β-D-thiogalactopyranoside (IPTG). lac repressor encoded by lacI
   9111..9129    +  promoter       T3 promoter: promoter for bacteriophage T3 RNA polymerase
   9157..9383    +  promoter       RSV promoter: Rous sarcoma virus enhancer/promoter
   9384..9564    +  LTR            5' LTR (truncated): truncated 5' long terminal repeat (LTR) from HIV-1
   9611..9736    +  misc_feature   HIV-1 Ψ: packaging signal of human immunodeficiency virus type 1
   9720..10083   +  CDS            HIV-1 gag (fragment): gag protein from human immunodeficiency virus 1; gag
  10229..10462   +  misc_feature   RRE: The Rev response element (RRE) of HIV-1 allows for Rev-dependent mRNA export from the nucleus to the cytoplasm.
  10839..10863   +  CDS            Rev (fragment): human immunodeficiency virus 1 (HIV-1) Rev protein; rev; enhances nuclear export of unspliced and incompletely spliced viral mRNAs
>Addgene plasmid #183901 | pLIX403_Capture1_APOBEC_HA_P2A_mRuby | addgene full sequence | sequence record 374684 | Addgene NGS Result
AATTCTCGACCTCGAGACAAATGGCAGTATTCATCCACAATTTTAAAAGAAAAGGGGGGATTGGGGGGTA
CAGTGCAGGGGAAAGAATAGTAGACATAATAGCAACAGACATACAAACTAAAGAATTACAAAAACAAATT
ACAAAAATTCAAAATTTTCGGGTTTATTACAGGGACAGCAGAGATCCACTTTGGCCGCGAATCGATATGT
CGAGTTTACTCCCTATCAGTGATAGAGAACGTATGTCGAGTTTACTCCCTATCAGTGATAGAGAACGATG
TCGAGTTTACTCCCTATCAGTGATAGAGAACGTATGTCGAGTTTACTCCCTATCAGTGATAGAGAACGTA
TGTCGAGTTTACTCCCTATCAGTGATAGAGAACGTATGTCGAGTTTATCCCTATCAGTGATAGAGAACGT
ATGTCGAGTTTACTCCCTATCAGTGATAGAGAACGTATGTCGAGGTAGGCGTGTACGGTGGGAGGCCTAT
ATAAGCAGAGCTCGTTTAGTGAACCGTCAGATCGCCTGGAGAATTGGCTAGCATCAACAAGTTTGTACAA
AAAAGCTGAACGAGAAACGTAAAATGATATAAATATCAATATATTAAATTAGATTTTGCATAAAAAACAG
ACTACATAATACTGTAAAACACAACATATCCAGTCACTATGGCGGCCGCATTAGGCACCCCAGGCTTTAC
ACTTTATGCTTCCGGCTCGTATAATGTGTGGATTTTGAGTTAGGATCCGTCGAGATTTTCAGGAGCTAAG
GAAGCTAAAATGGAGAAAAAAATCACTGGATATACCACCGTTGATATATCCCAATGGCATCGTAAAGAAC
ATTTTGAGGCATTTCAGTCAGTTGCTCAATGTACCTATAACCAGACCGTTCAGCTGGATATTACGGCCTT
TTTAAAGACCGTAAAGAAAAATAAGCACAAGTTTTATCCGGCCTTTATTCACATTCTTGCCCGCCTGATG
AATGCTCATCCGGAATTCCGTATGGCAATGAAAGACGGTGAGCTGGTGATATGGGATAGTGTTCACCCTT
GTTACACCGTTTTCCATGAGCAAACTGAAACGTTTTCATCGCTCTGGAGTGAATACCACGACGATTTCCG
GCAGTTTCTACACATATATTCGCAAGATGTGGCGTGTTACGGTGAAAACCTGGCCTATTTCCCTAAAGGG
TTTATTGAGAATATGTTTTTCGTCTCAGCCAATCCCTGGGTGAGTTTCACCAGTTTTGATTTAAACGTGG
CCAATATGGACAACTTCTTCGCCCCCGTTTTCACCATGGGCAAATATTATACGCAAGGCGACAAGGTGCT
GATGCCGCTGGCGATTCAGGTTCATCATGCCGTTTGTGATGGCTTCCATGTCGGCAGAATGCTTAATGAA
TTACAACAGTACTGCGATGAGTGGCAGGGCGGGGCGTAAAGATCTGGATCCGGCTTACTAAAAGCCAGAT
AACAGTATGCGTATTTGCGCGCTGATTTTTGCGGTATAAGAATATATACTGATATGTATACCCGAAGTAT
GTCAAAAAGAGGTATGCTATGAAGCAGCGTATTACAGTGACAGTTGACAGCGACAGCTATCAGTTGCTCA
AGGCATATATGATGTCAATATCTCCGGTCTGGTAAGCACAACCATGCAGAATGAAGCCCGTCGTCTGCGT
GCCGAACGCTGGAAAGCGGAAAATCAGGAAGGGATGGCTGAGGTCGCCCGGTTTATTGAAATGAACGGCT
CTTTTGCTGACGAGAACAGGGGCTGGTGAAATGCAGTTTAAGGTTTACACCTATAAAAGAGAGAGCCGTT
ATCGTCTGTTTGTGGATGTACAGAGTGATATTATTGACACGCCCGGGCGACGGATGGTGATCCCCCTGGC
CAGTGCACGTCTGCTGTCAGATAAAGTCTCCCGTGAACTTTACCCGGTGGTGCATATCGGGGATGAAAGC
TGGCGCATGATGACCACCGATATGGCCAGTGTGCCGGTCTCCGTTATCGGGGAAGAAGTGGCTGATCTCA
GCCACCGCGAAAATGACATCAAAAACGCCATTAACCTGATGTTCTGGGGAATATAAATGTCAGGCTCCCT
TATACACAGCCAGTCTGCAGGTCGACCATAGTGACTGGATATGTTGTGTTTTACAGTATTATGTAGTCTG
TTTTTTATGCAAAATCTAATTTAATATATTGATATTTATATCATTTTACGTTTCTCGTTCAGCTTTCTTG
TACAAAGTGGTTGCAAGCTTTAAGGCCGGTCCTAGCAATATGAGCTCAGAGACTGGCCCAGTGGCTGTGG
ACCCCACATTGAGACGGCGGATCGAGCCCCATGAGTTTGAGGTATTCTTCGATCCGAGAGAGCTCCGCAA
GGAGACCTGCCTGCTTTACGAAATTAATTGGGGGGGCCGGCACTCCATTTGGCGACATACATCACAGAAC
ACTAACAAGCACGTCGAAGTCAACTTCATCGAGAAGTTCACGACAGAAAGATATTTCTGTCCGAACACAA
GGTGCAGCATTACCTGGTTTCTCAGCTGGAGCCCATGCGGCGAATGTAGTAGGGCCATCACTGAATTCCT
GTCAAGGTATCCCCACGTCACTCTGTTTATTTACATCGCAAGGCTGTACCACCACGCTGACCCCCGCAAT
CGACAAGGCCTGCGGGATTTGATCTCTTCAGGTGTGACTATCCAAATTATGACTGAGCAGGAGTCAGGAT
ACTGCTGGAGAAACTTTGTGAATTATAGCCCGAGTAATGAAGCCCACTGGCCTAGGTATCCCCATCTGTG
GGTACGACTGTACGTTCTTGAACTGTACTGCATCATACTGGGCCTGCCTCCTTGTCTCAACATTCTGAGA
AGGAAGCAGCCACAGCTGACATTCTTTACCATCGCTCTTCAGTCTTGTCATTACCAGCGACTGCCCCCAC
ACATTCTCTGGGCCACCGGGTTGAAACTCGAGTACCCCTACGACGTGCCCGACTACGCCGCTACTAACTT
CAGCCTGCTGAAGCAGGCTGGAGACGTGGAGGAGAACCCTGGACCTAGGGTGTCTAAGGGCGAAGAGCTG
ATCAAGGAAAATATGCGTATGAAGGTGGTCATGGAAGGTTCGGTCAACGGCCACCAATTCAAATGCACAG
GTGAAGGAGAAGGCAGACCGTACGAGGGAGTGCAAACCATGAGGATCAAAGTCATCGAGGGAGGACCCCT
GCCATTTGCCTTTGACATTCTTGCCACGTCGTTCATGTATGGCAGCCGTACCTTTATCAAGTACCCGGCC
GACATCCCTGATTTCTTTAAACAGTCCTTTCCTGAGGGTTTTACTTGGGAAAGAGTTACGAGATACGAAG
ATGGTGGAGTCGTCACCGTCACGCAGGACACCAGCCTTGAGGATGGCGAGCTCGTCTACAACGTCAAGGT
CAGAGGGGTAAACTTTCCCTCCAATGGTCCCGTGATGCAGAAGAAGACCAAGGGTTGGGAGCCTAATACA
GAGATGATGTATCCAGCAGATGGTGGTCTGAGAGGATACACTGACATCGCACTGAAAGTTGATGGTGGTG
GCCATCTGCACTGCAACTTCGTGACAACTTACAGGTCAAAAAAGACCGTCGGGAACATCAAGATGCCCGG
TGTCCATGCCGTTGATCACCGCCTGGAAAGGATCGAGGAGAGTGACAATGAAACCTACGTAGTGCAAAGA
GAAGTGGCAGTTGCCAAATACAGCAACCTTGGTGGTGGCATGGACGAGCTGTACAAGTAAACCGGTCCAC
CACCACCACCACCACTAAGGATCCGGGGTTGGGGTTGCGCCTTTTCCAAGGCAGCCCTGGGTTTGCGCAG
GGACGCGGCTGCTCTGGGCGTGGTTCCGGGAAACGCAGCGGCGCCGACCCTGGGTCTCGCACATTCTTCA
CGTCCGTTCGCAGCGTCACCCGGATCTTCGCCGCTACCCTTGTGGGCCCCCCGGCGACGCTTCCTGCTCC
GCCCCTAAGTCGGGAAGGTTCCTTGCGGTTCGCGGCGTGCCGGACGTGACAAACGGAAGCCGCACGTCTC
ACTAGTACCCTCGCAGACGGACAGCGCCAGGGAGCAATGGCAGCGCGCCGACCGCGATGGGCTGTGGCCA
ATAGCGGCTGCTCAGCAGGGCGCGCCGAGAGCAGCGGCCGGGAAGGGGCGGTGCGGGAGGCGGGGTGTGG
GGCGGTAGTGTGGGCCCTGTTCCTGCCCGCGCGGTGTTCCGCATTCTGCAAGCCTCCGGAGCGCACGTCG
GCAGTCGGCTCCCTCGTTGACCGAATCACCGACCTCTCTCCCCAGCAATTCACCATGACCGAGTACAAGC
CCACGGTGCGCCTCGCCACCCGCGACGACGTCCCCAGGGCCGTACGCACCCTCGCCGCCGCGTTCGCCGA
CTACCCCGCCACGCGCCACACCGTCGATCCGGACCGCCACATCGAGCGGGTCACCGAGCTGCAAGAACTC
TTCCTCACGCGCGTCGGGCTCGACATCGGCAAGGTGTGGGTCGCGGACGACGGCGCCGCGGTGGCGGTCT
GGACCACGCCGGAGAGCGTCGAAGCGGGGGCGGTGTTCGCCGAGATCGGCCCGCGCATGGCCGAGTTGAG
CGGTTCCCGGCTGGCCGCGCAGCAACAGATGGAAGGCCTCCTGGCGCCGCACCGGCCCAAGGAGCCCGCG
TGGTTCCTGGCCACCGTCGGCGTCTCGCCCGACCACCAGGGCAAGGGTCTGGGCAGCGCCGTCGTGCTCC
CCGGAGTGGAGGCGGCCGAGCGCGCCGGGGTGCCCGCCTTCCTGGAGACCTCCGCGCCCCGCAACCTCCC
CTTCTACGAGCGGCTCGGCTTCACCGTCACCGCCGACGTCGAGGTGCCCGAAGGACCGCGCACCTGGTGC
ATGACCCGCAAGCCCGGTGCCGAAGGTAGAGGTTCTCTCCTCACTTGTGGTGATGTTGAAGAAAACCCTG
GTCCAATGTCTAGACTGGACAAGAGCAAAGTCATAAACGGAGCTCTGGAATTACTCAATGGTGTCGGTAT
CGAAGGCCTGACGACAAGGAAACTCGCTCAAAAGCTGGGAGTTGAGCAGCCTACCCTGTACTGGCACGTG
AAGAACAAGCGGGCCCTGCTCGATGCCCTGCCAATCGAGATGCTGGACAGGCATCATACCCACTTCTGCC
CCCTGGAAGGCGAGTCATGGCAAGACTTTCTGCGGAACAACGCCAAGTCATACCGCTGTGCTCTCCTCTC
ACATCGCGACGGGGCTAAAGTGCATCTCGGCACCCGCCCAACAGAGAAACAGTACGAAACCCTGGAAAAT
CAGCTCGCGTTCCTGTGTCAGCAAGGCTTCTCCCTGGAGAACGCACTGTACGCTCTGTCCGCCGTGGGCC
ACTTTACACTGGGCTGCGTATTGGAGGAACAGGAGCATCAAGTAGCAAAAGAGGAAAGAGAGACACCTAC
CACCGATTCTATGCCCCCACTTCTGAGACAAGCAATTGAGCTGTTCGACCGGCAGGGAGCCGAACCTGCC
TTCCTTTTCGGCCTGGAACTAATCATATGTGGCCTGGAGAAACAGCTAAAGTGCGAAAGCGGCGGGCCGA
CCGACGCCCTTGACGATTTTGACTTAGACATGCTCCCAGCCGATGCCCTTGACGACTTTGACCTTGATAT
GCTGCCTGCTGACGCTCTTGACGATTTTGACCTTGACATGCTCCCCGGGTAACTAAGTAAGGATCGATCC
AAGATATCGTATTCTTAACTATGTTGCTCCTTTTACGCTATGTGGATACGCTGCTTTAATGCCTTTGTAT
CATGCTATTGCTTCCCGTATGGCTTTCATTTTCTCCTCCTTGTATAAATCCTGGTTGCTGTCTCTTTATG
AGGAGTTGTGGCCCGTTGTCAGGCAACGTGGCGTGGTGTGCACTGTGTTTGCTGACGCAACCCCCACTGG
TTGGGGCATTGCCACCACCTGTCAGCTCCTTTCCGGGACTTTCGCTTTCCCCCTCCCTATTGCCACGGCG
GAACTCATCGCCGCCTGCCTTGCCCGCTGCTGGACAGGGGCTCGGCTGTTGGGCACTGACAATTCCGTGG
TGTTGTCGGGGAAGCTGACGTCCTTTCCATGGCTGCTCGCCTGTGTTGCCACCTGGATTCTGCGCGGGAC
GTCCTTCTGCTACGTCCCTTCGGCCCTCAATCCAGCGGACCTTCCTTCCCGCGGCCTGCTGCCGGCTCTG
CGGCCTCTTCCGCGTCTTCGCCTTCGCCCTCAGACGAGTCGGATCTCCCTTTGGGCCGCCTCCCCGCCTG
TTTCGCCTCGGCGTCCGGACTAGAGGTACCTTTAAGACCAATGACTTACAAGGCAGCTGTAGATCTTAGC
CACTTTTTAAAAGAAAAGGGGGGACTGGAAGGGCTAATTCACTCCCAACGAAGACAAGATCTGCTTTTTG
CTTGTACTGGGTCTCTCTGGTTAGACCAGATCTGAGCCTGGGAGCTCTCTGGCTAACTAGGGAACCCACT
GCTTAAGCCTCAATAAAGCTTGCCTTGAGTGCTTCAAGTAGTGTGTGCCCGTCTGTTGTGTGACTCTGGT
AACTAGAGATCCCTCAGACCCTTTTAGTCAGTGTGGAAAATCTCTAGCAGTAGTAGTTCATGTCATCTTA
TTATTCAGTATTTATAACTTGCAAAGAAATGAATATCAGAGAGTGAGAGGAACTTGTTTATTGCAGCTTA
TAATGGTTACAAATAAAGCAATAGCATCACAAATTTCACAAATAAAGCATTTTTTTCACTGCATTCTAGT
TGTGGTTTGTCCAAACTCATCAATGTATCTTATCATGTCTGGCTCTAGCTATCCCGCCCCTAACTCCGCC
CATCCCGCCCCTAACTCCGCCCAGTTCCGCCCATTCTCCGCCCCATGGCTGACTAATTTTTTTTATTTAT
GCAGAGGCCGAGGCCGCCTCGGCCTCTGAGCTATTCCAGAAGTAGTGAGGAGGCTTTTTTGGAGGCCTTT
CAAATATGTATCCGCTCATGAGACAATAACCCTGATAAATGCTTCAATAATATTGAAAAAGGAAGAGTAT
GAGTATTCAACATTTCCGTGTCGCCCTTATTCCCTTTTTTGCGGCATTTTGCCTTCCTGTTTTTGCTCAC
CCAGAAACGCTGGTGAAAGTAAAAGATGCTGAAGATCAGTTGGGTGCACGAGTGGGTTACATCGAACTGG
ATCTCAACAGCGGTAAGATCCTTGAGAGTTTTCGCCCCGAAGAACGTTTTCCAATGATGAGCACTTTTAA
AGTTCTGCTATGTGGCGCGGTATTATCCCGTATTGACGCCGGGCAAGAGCAACTCGGTCGCCGCATACAC
TATTCTCAGAATGACTTGGTTGAGTACTCACCAGTCACAGAAAAGCATCTTACGGATGGCATGACAGTAA
GAGAATTATGCAGTGCTGCCATAACCATGAGTGATAACACTGCGGCCAACTTACTTCTGACAACGATCGG
AGGACCGAAGGAGCTAACCGCTTTTTTGCACAACATGGGGGATCATGTAACTCGCCTTGATCGTTGGGAA
CCGGAGCTGAATGAAGCCATACCAAACGACGAGCGTGACACCACGATGCCTGTAGCAATGGCAACAACGT
TGCGCAAACTATTAACTGGCGAACTACTTACTCTAGCTTCCCGGCAACAATTAATAGACTGGATGGAGGC
GGATAAAGTTGCAGGACCACTTCTGCGCTCGGCCCTTCCGGCTGGCTGGTTTATTGCTGATAAATCTGGA
GCCGGTGAGCGTGGGTCTCGCGGTATCATTGCAGCACTGGGGCCAGATGGTAAGCCCTCCCGTATCGTAG
TTATCTACACGACGGGGAGTCAGGCAACTATGGATGAACGAAATAGACAGATCGCTGAGATAGGTGCCTC
ACTGATTAAGCATTGGTAACTGTCAGACCAAGTTTACTCATATATACTTTAGATTGATTTAAAACTTCAT
TTTTAATTTAAAAGGATCTAGGTGAAGATCCTTTTTGATAATCTCATGACCAAAATCCCTTAACGTGAGT
TTTCGTTCCACTGAGCGTCAGACCCCGTAGAAAAGATCAAAGGATCTTCTTGAGATCCTTTTTTTCTGCG
CGTAATCTGCTGCTTGCAAACAAAAAAACCACCGCTACCAGCGGTGGTTTGTTTGCCGGATCAAGAGCTA
CCAACTCTTTTTCCGAAGGTAACTGGCTTCAGCAGAGCGCAGATACCAAATACTGTTCTTCTAGTGTAGC
CGTAGTTAGGCCACCACTTCAAGAACTCTGTAGCACCGCCTACATACCTCGCTCTGCTAATCCTGTTACC
AGTGGCTGCTGCCAGTGGCGATAAGTCGTGTCTTACCGGGTTGGACTCAAGACGATAGTTACCGGATAAG
GCGCAGCGGTCGGGCTGAACGGGGGGTTCGTGCACACAGCCCAGCTTGGAGCGAACGACCTACACCGAAC
TGAGATACCTACAGCGTGAGCTATGAGAAAGCGCCACGCTTCCCGAAGGGAGAAAGGCGGACAGGTATCC
GGTAAGCGGCAGGGTCGGAACAGGAGAGCGCACGAGGGAGCTTCCAGGGGGAAACGCCTGGTATCTTTAT
AGTCCTGTCGGGTTTCGCCACCTCTGACTTGAGCGTCGATTTTTGTGATGCTCGTCAGGGGGGCGGAGCC
TATGGAAAAACGCCAGCAACGCGGCCTTTTTACGGTTCCTGGCCTTTTGCTGGCCTTTTGCTCACATGTT
CTTTCCTGCGTTATCCCCTGATTCTGTGGATAACCGTATTACCGCCTTTGAGTGAGCTGATACCGCTCGC
CGCAGCCGAACGACCGAGCGCAGCGAGTCAGTGAGCGAGGAAGCGGAAGAGCGCCCAATACGCAAACCGC
CTCTCCCCGCGCGTTGGCCGATTCATTAATGCAGCTGGCACGACAGGTTTCCCGACTGGAAAGCGGGCAG
TGAGCGCAACGCAATTAATGTGAGTTAGCTCACTCATTAGGCACCCCAGGCTTTACACTTTATGCTTCCG
GCTCGTATGTTGTGTGGAATTGTGAGCGGATAACAATTTCACACAGGAAACAGCTATGACCATGATTACG
CCAAGCGCGCAATTAACCCTCACTAAAGGGAACAAAAGCTGGAGCTGCAAGCTTAATGTAGTCTTATGCA
ATACTCTTGTAGTCTTGCAACATGGTAACGATGAGTTAGCAACATGCCTTACAAGGAGAGAAAAAGCACC
GTGCATGCCGATTGGTGGAAGTAAGGTGGTACGATCGTGCCTTATTAGGAAGGCAACAGACGGGTCTGAC
ATGGATTGGACGAACCACTGAATTGCCGCATTGCAGAGATATTGTATTTAAGTGCCTAGCTCGATACATA
AACGGGTCTCTCTGGTTAGACCAGATCTGAGCCTGGGAGCTCTCTGGCTAACTAGGGAACCCACTGCTTA
AGCCTCAATAAAGCTTGCCTTGAGTGCTTCAAGTAGTGTGTGCCCGTCTGTTGTGTGACTCTGGTAACTA
GAGATCCCTCAGACCCTTTTAGTCAGTGTGGAAAATCTCTAGCAGTGGCGCCCGAACAGGGACTTGAAAG
CGAAAGGGAAACCAGAGGAGCTCTCTCGACGCAGGACTCGGCTTGCTGAAGCGCGCACGGCAAGAGGCGA
GGGGCGGCGACTGGTGAGTACGCCAAAAATTTTGACTAGCGGAGGCTAGAAGGAGAGAGATGGGTGCGAG
AGCGTCAGTATTAAGCGGGGGAGAATTAGATCGCGATGGGAAAAAATTCGGTTAAGGCCAGGGGGAAAGA
AAAAATATAAATTAAAACATATAGTATGGGCAAGCAGGGAGCTAGAACGATTCGCAGTTAATCCTGGCCT
GTTAGAAACATCAGAAGGCTGTAGACAAATACTGGGACAGCTACAACCATCCCTTCAGACAGGATCAGAA
GAACTTAGATCATTATATAATACAGTAGCAACCCTCTATTGTGTGCATCAAAGGATAGAGATAAAAGACA
CCAAGGAAGCTTTAGACAAGATAGAGGAAGAGCAAAACAAAAGTAAGACCACCGCACAGCAAGCGGCCGC
TGATCTTCAGACCTGGAGGAGGAGATATGAGGGACAATTGGAGAAGTGAATTATATAAATATAAAGTAGT
AAAAATTGAACCATTAGGAGTAGCACCCACCAAGGCAAAGAGAAGAGTGGTGCAGAGAGAAAAAAGAGCA
GTGGGAATAGGAGCTTTGTTCCTTGGGTTCTTGGGAGCAGCAGGAAGCACTATGGGCGCAGCGTCAATGA
CGCTGACGGTACAGGCCAGACAATTATTGTCTGGTATAGTGCAGCAGCAGAACAATTTGCTGAGGGCTAT
TGAGGCGCAACAGCATCTGTTGCAACTCACAGTCTGGGGCATCAAGCAGCTCCAGGCAAGAATCCTGGCT
GTGGAAAGATACCTAAAGGATCAACAGCTCCTGGGGATTTGGGGTTGCTCTGGAAAACTCATTTGCACCA
CTGCTGTGCCTTGGAATGCTAGTTGGAGTAATAAATCTCTGGAACAGATTTGGAATCACACGACCTGGAT
GGAGTGGGACAGAGAAATTAACAATTACACAAGCTTAATACACTCCTTAATTGAAGAATCGCAAAACCAG
CAAGAAAAGAATGAACAAGAATTATTGGAATTAGATAAATGGGCAAGTTTGTGGAATTGGTTTAACATAA
CAAATTGGCTGTGGTATATAAAATTATTCATAATGATAGTAGGAGGCTTGGTAGGTTTAAGAATAGTTTT
TGCTGTACTTTCTATAGTGAATAGAGTTAGGCAGGGATATTCACCATTATCGTTTCAGACCCACCTCCCA
ACCCCGAGGGGAC
